>Addgene plasmid #170991 | bdSUMO-TAT-GFP-HiBit | addgene full sequence | sequence record 337533 | Addgene NGS Result
CCCGGCCACGGGGCCTGCCACCATACCCACGCCGAAACAAGCGCTCATGAGCCCGAAGTGGCGAGCCCGA
TCTTCCCCATCGGTGATGTCGGCGATATAGGCGCCAGCAACCGCACCTGTGGCGCCGGTGATGCCGGCCA
CGATGCGTCCGGCGTAGAGGATCGAGATCTCGATCCCGCGAAATTAATACGACTCACTATAGGGAGACCA
CAACGGTTTCCCTCTAGTGCCGGCTCCGGAGAGCTCTTTAATTAAGCGGCCGCCCTGCAGGACTCGAGTT
CTAGAAATAATTTTGTTTAACTTTAAGAAGGAGATATACATATGAGCAAGCATCACCATCATTCAGGCCA
TCACCATACCGGACACCACCATCATTCAGGCAGTCATCACCATACCGGCCACATCAATCTTAAAGTCAAG
GGACAGGACGGTAATGAAGTGTTCTTTCGTATCAAGCGCTCGACTCAGCTTAAAAAACTTATGAACGCTT
ATTGCGACCGCCAATCGGTTGATATGACAGCCATTGCTTTTTTATTTGATGGCCGTCGTCTTCGCGCGGA
ACAAACGCCTGATGAGCTTGAGATGGAAGATGGGGATGAGATTGACGCCATGTTACACCAGACCGGTGGG
GGTCGTAAAAAACGTCGTCAGCGTCGTCGTCCGCCGCAGGCTAGCAGCAAAGGAGAAGAACTTTTCACTG
GAGTTGTCCCAATTCTTGTTGAATTAGATGGTGATGTTAATGGGCACAAATTTTCTGTCCGTGGAGAGGG
TGAAGGTGATGCTACAAACGGAAAACTCACCCTTAAATTTATTTGCACTACTGGAAAACTACCTGTTCCG
TGGCCAACACTTGTCACTACTCTGACCTATGGTGTTCTATGCTTTTCCCGTTATCCGGATCACATGAAAC
GGCATGACTTTTTCAAGAGTGCCATGCCCGAAGGTTATGTACAGGAACGCACTATATCTTTCAAAGATGA
CGGGACCTACAAGACGCGTGCTGAAGTCAAGTTTGAAGGTGATACCCTTGTTAATCGTATCGAGTTAAAA
GGTATTGATTTTAAAGAAGATGGAAACATTCTCGGACACAAACTGGAGTACAACTTTAACTCACACAATG
TATACATCACGGCAGACAAACAAAAGAATGGAATCAAAGCTTACTTCAAAATTCGCCACAACGTTGAAGA
TGGTTCCGTTCAACTAGCAGACCATTATCAACAAAATACTCCAATTGGCGATGGCCCTGTCCTTTTACCA
GACAACCATTACCTCTCGACACAATCTGTTCTTTCGAAAGATCCCAACGAAAAGCGTGACCACATGGTCC
TTCTTGAGGATGTAACTGCTGCTGGGATTACACATGGCATGGATGAACTCTACAAAGTATCAGGTTGGCG
TCTTTTCAAAAAGATTTCCGGGGGCTCGGGCTAAGGTACCACGCGTGCGCGCTGATCCGGCTGCTAACAA
AGCCCGAAAGGAAGCTGAGTTGGCTGCTGCCACCGCTGAGCAATAACTAGCATAACCCCTTGGGGCCTCT
AAACGGGTCTTGAGGGGTTTTTTGCTGAAAGGAGGAACTATATCCGGATATCCACAGGACGGGTGTGGTC
GCCATGATCGCGTAGTCGATAGTGGCTCCAAGTAGCGAAGCGAGCAGGACTGGGCGGCGGCCAAAGCGGT
CGGACAGTGCTCCGAGAACGGGTGCGCATAGAAATTGCATCAACGCATATAGCGCTAGCAGCACGCCATA
GTGACTGGCGATGCTGTCGGAATGGACGATATCCCGCAAGAGGCCCGGCAGTACCAGCATAACCAAGCCT
ATGCCTACAGCATCCAGGGTGACGGTGCCGAGGATGACGATGAGCGCATTGTTAGATTTCATACACGGTG
CCTGACTGCGTTAGCAATTTAACTGTGATAAACTACCGCATTAAAGCTTATCGATGATAAGCTGTCAAAC
ATGAGAATTCTTGAAGACGAAAGGGCCTCGTGATACGCCTATTTTTATAGGTTAATGTCATGATAATAAT
GGTTTCTTAGACGTCAGGTGGCACTTTTCGGGGAAATGTGCGCGGAACCCCTATTTGTTTATTTTTCTAA
ATACATTCAAATATGTATCCGCTCATGAGACAATAACCCTGATAAATGCTTCAATAACATTGAAAAAGGA
AGAGTATGAGTATTCAACATTTCCGTGTCGCCCTTATTCCCTTTTTTGCGGCATTTTGCCTTCCTGTTTT
TGCTCACCCAGAAACGCTGGTGAAAGTAAAAGATGCTGAAGATCAGTTGGGTGCACGAGTGGGTTACATC
GAACTGGATCTCAACAGCGGTAAGATCCTTGAGAGTTTTCGCCCCGAAGAACGTTTTCCAATGATGAGCA
CTTTTAAAGTTCTGCTATGTGGCGCGGTATTATCCCGTGTTGACGCCGGGCAAGAGCAACTCGGTCGCCG
CATACACTATTCTCAGAATGACTTGGTTGAGTACTCACCAGTCACAGAAAAGCATCTTACGGATGGCATG
ACAGTAAGAGAATTATGCAGTGCTGCCATAACCATGAGTGATAACACTGCGGCCAACTTACTTCTGACAA
CGATCGGAGGACCGAAGGAGCTAACCGCTTTTTTGCACAACATGGGGGATCATGTAACTCGCCTTGATCG
TTGGGAACCGGAGCTGAATGAAGCCATACCAAACGACGAGCGTGACACCACGATGCCTGCAGCAATGGCA
ACAACGTTGCGCAAACTATTAACTGGCGAACTACTTACTCTAGCTTCCCGGCAACAATTAATAGACTGGA
TGGAGGCGGATAAAGTTGCAGGACCACTTCTGCGCTCGGCCCTTCCGGCTGGCTGGTTTATTGCTGATAA
ATCTGGAGCCGGTGAGCGTGGGTCTCGCGGTATCATTGCAGCACTGGGGCCAGATGGTAAGCCCTCCCGT
ATCGTAGTTATCTACACGACGGGGAGTCAGGCAACTATGGATGAACGAAATAGACAGATCGCTGAGATAG
GTGCCTCACTGATTAAGCATTGGTAACTGTCAGACCAAGTTTACTCATATATACTTTAGATTGATTTAAA
ACTTCATTTTTAATTTAAAAGGATCTAGGTGAAGATCCTTTTTGATAATCTCATGACCAAAATCCCTTAA
CGTGAGTTTTCGTTCCACTGAGCGTCAGACCCCGTAGAAAAGATCAAAGGATCTTCTTGAGATCCTTTTT
TTCTGCGCGTAATCTGCTGCTTGCAAACAAAAAAACCACCGCTACCAGCGGTGGTTTGTTTGCCGGATCA
AGAGCTACCAACTCTTTTTCCGAAGGTAACTGGCTTCAGCAGAGCGCAGATACCAAATACTGTCCTTCTA
GTGTAGCCGTAGTTAGGCCACCACTTCAAGAACTCTGTAGCACCGCCTACATACCTCGCTCTGCTAATCC
TGTTACCAGTGGCTGCTGCCAGTGGCGATAAGTCGTGTCTTACCGGGTTGGACTCAAGACGATAGTTACC
GGATAAGGCGCAGCGGTCGGGCTGAACGGGGGGTTCGTGCACACAGCCCAGCTTGGAGCGAACGACCTAC
ACCGAACTGAGATACCTACAGCGTGAGCTATGAGAAAGCGCCACGCTTCCCGAAGGGAGAAAGGCGGACA
GGTATCCGGTAAGCGGCAGGGTCGGAACAGGAGAGCGCACGAGGGAGCTTCCAGGGGGAAACGCCTGGTA
TCTTTATAGTCCTGTCGGGTTTCGCCACCTCTGACTTGAGCGTCGATTTTTGTGATGCTCGTCAGGGGGG
CGGAGCCTATGGAAAAACGCCAGCAACGCGGCCTTTTTACGGTTCCTGGCCTTTTGCTGGCCTTTTGCTC
ACATGTTCTTTCCTGCGTTATCCCCTGATTCTGTGGATAACCGTATTACCGCCTTTGAGTGAGCTGATAC
CGCTCGCCGCAGCCGAACGACCGAGCGCAGCGAGTCAGTGAGCGAGGAAGCGGAAGAGCGCCTGATGCGG
TATTTTCTCCTTACGCATCTGTGCGGTATTTCACACCGCAATGGTGCACTCTCAGTACAATCTGCTCTGA
TGCCGCATAGTTAAGCCAGTATACACTCCGCTATCGCTACGTGACTGGGTCATGGCTGCGCCCCGACACC
CGCCAACACCCGCTGACGCGCCCTGACGGGCTTGTCTGCTCCCGGCATCCGCTTACAGACAAGCTGTGAC
CGTCTCCGGGAGCTGCATGTGTCAGAGGTTTTCACCGTCATCACCGAAACGCGCGAGGCAGCTGCGGTAA
AGCTCATCAGCGTGGTCGTGAAGCGATTCACAGATGTCTGCCTGTTCATCCGCGTCCAGCTCGTTGAGTT
TCTCCAGAAGCGTTAATGTCTGGCTTCTGATAAAGCGGGCCATGTTAAGGGCGGTTTTTTCCTGTTTGGT
CACTGATGCCTCCGTGTAAGGGGGATTTCTGTTCATGGGGGTAATGATACCGATGAAACGAGAGAGGATG
CTCACGATACGGGTTACTGATGATGAACATGCCCGGTTACTGGAACGTTGTGAGGGTAAACAACTGGCGG
TATGGATGCGGCGGGACCAGAGAAAAATCACTCAGGGTCAATGCCAGCGCTTCGTTAATACAGATGTAGG
TGTTCCACAGGGTAGCCAGCAGCATCCTGCGATGCAGATCCGGAACATAATGGTGCAGGGCGCTGACTTC
CGCGTTTCCAGACTTTACGAAACACGGAAACCGAAGACCATTCATGTTGTTGCTCAGGTCGCAGACGTTT
TGCAGCAGCAGTCGCTTCACGTTCGCTCGCGTATCGGTGATTCATTCTGCTAACCAGTAAGGCAACCCCG
CCAGCCTAGCCGGGTCCTCAACGACAGGAGCACGATCATGCGCACCCGTGGCCAGGACCCAACGCTGCCC
GAGATGCGCCGCGTGCGGCTGCTGGAGATGGCGGACGCGATGGATATGTTCTGCCAAGGGTTGGTTTGCG
CATTCACAGTTCTCCGCAAGAATTGATTGGCTCCAATTCTTGGAGTGGTGAATCCGTTAGCGAGGTGCCG
CCGGCTTCCATTCAGGTCGAGGTGGCCCGGCTCCATGCACCGCGACGCAACGCGGGGAGGCAGACAAGGT
ATAGGGCGGCGCCTACAATCCATGCCAACCCGTTCCATGTGCTCGCCGAGGCGGCATAAATCGCCGTGAC
GATCAGCGGTCCAATGATCGAAGTTAGGCTGGTAAGAGCCGCGAGCGATCCTTGAAGCTGTCCCTGATGG
TCGTCATCTACCTGCCTGGACAGCATGGCCTGCAACGCGGGCATCCCGATGCCGCCGGAAGCGAGAAGAA
TCATAATGGGGAAGGCCATCCAGCCTCGCGTCGCGAACGCCAGCAAGACGTAGCCCAGCGCGTCGGCCGC
CATGCCGGCGATAATGGCCTGCTTCTCGCCGAAACGTTTGGTGGCGGGACCAGTGACGAAGGCTTGAGCG
AGGGCGTGCAAGATTCCGAATACCGCAAGCGACAGGCCGATCATCGTCGCGCTCCAGCGAAAGCGGTCCT
CGCCGAAAATGACCCAGAGCGCTGCCGGCACCTGTCCTACGAGTTGCATGATAAAGAAGACAGTCATAAG
TGCGGCGACGATAGTCATGCCCCGCGCCCACCGGAAGGAGCTGACTGGGTTGAAGGCTCTCAAGGGCATC
GGTCGACGCTCTCCCTTATGCGACTCCTGCATTAGGAAGCAGCCCAGTAGTAGGTTGAGGCCGTTGAGCA
CCGCCGCCGCAAGGAATGGTGCATGCAAGGAGATGGCGCCCAACAGTCC
Features (pLannotate 1.2.2; 15 found; start..end, strand, type, name):
    185..203     +  promoter       T7 promoter: promoter for bacteriophage T7 RNA polymerase
    292..314     +  RBS            RBS: efficient ribosome binding site from bacteriophage T7 gene 10 (Olins and Rangwala, 1989)
    400..627     +  CDS            SUMO1 (fragment): SUMO1_ORYSJ - Also known as SMT3, SUM1. Experimental evidence at protein level: Swiss-Prot protein existence level 1. Ubiquitin-like protein which can be covalently attached to target lysines as a monomer. Does not seem to be involved in protein degradation and may function as an antagonist of ubiquitin in the degradation process (By similarity). From Oryza sativa subsp. japonica (Rice).
    676..1386    +  CDS            muGFP: muGFP is a basic (constitutively fluorescent) green fluorescent protein published in 2018, derived from Aequorea victoria.
   1460..1509    +  CDS            SET1 (fragment): solubility-enhancement tag derived from T7 phage gene 10B
   1517..1564    +  terminator     T7 terminator: transcription terminator for bacteriophage T7 RNA polymerase
   1590..1882    -  CDS            TcR (fragment): tetracycline efflux protein; tet; confers resistance to tetracycline
   1930..1958    -  promoter       tet promoter: E. coli promoter for tetracycline efflux protein gene
   2071..2175    +  promoter       AmpR promoter: bla
   2176..3036    +  CDS            AmpR: β-lactamase; bla; confers resistance to ampicillin, carbenicillin, and related antibiotics
   3207..3795    +  rep_origin     ori: high-copy-number ColE1/pMB1/pBR322/pUC origin of replication
   3981..4120    -  misc_feature   bom: basis of mobility region from pBR322
   4222..4413    -  CDS            rop: Rop protein, which maintains plasmids at low copy number; rop
   4430..4810    +  CDS            YPB1_ECOLX: Protein predicted: Swiss-Prot protein existence level 4. From Escherichia coli.
   5052..163     -  CDS            TcR (fragment) (across the origin): tetracycline efflux protein; tet; confers resistance to tetracycline
