[The description below was written by a language model from this plasmid's Addgene catalogue record and pLannotate feature annotations shown in this document.]
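Description:
bdSUMO-TAT-GFP-HiBit is a bacterial expression plasmid built by Gibson cloning into a pET-family LIC backbone (pET His6 MBP TEV LIC, 2M-T), with a total size of about 5.8 kb. It is propagated in E. coli under ampicillin selection from the β-lactamase gene and replicates from a ColE1/pBR322-type origin. The bom site and the rop gene are also present, consistent with the low copy number given in the record. Fragments of a tetracycline resistance gene and its promoter are annotated as well, but these are partial backbone remnants and are not listed as a selectable marker.

The payload is a single synthetic open reading frame, 14x-His-bdSUMO-TAT-muGFP-HiBiT, placed between a T7 promoter with the phage gene 10 ribosome binding site and a T7 terminator, so expression requires a host supplying T7 RNA polymerase. The N-terminal polyhistidine tag allows metal-affinity purification. The Brachypodium distachyon SUMO domain, which the automated annotation matched to rice SUMO1 by homology, is a fusion partner that can typically be removed by a cognate SUMO protease. Downstream lie the cell-penetrating TAT peptide, the monomeric green fluorescent protein muGFP, and HiBiT, the small NanoLuc complementation peptide (variant #86) that restores luciferase activity when it meets the large NanoLuc fragment. The His tag, TAT and HiBiT segments were not individually annotated in the feature table, and a short match to a T7 gene 10B solubility tag near the terminator is probably backbone-derived sequence.

According to the associated publication, the purified protein serves as a fluorescent, luminescence-reporting cargo for quantifying the cytosolic delivery and endosomal escape of cell-penetrating peptides.
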