Addgene plasmid #170991: bdSUMO-TAT-GFP-HiBit
Purpose: For bacterial expression of bdSUMO tagged muGFP with TAT peptide and NanoLuc complementation peptide variant #86
Depositing lab: Angus Johnston. Depositing organization: Monash University. Publication: Unravelling cytosolic delivery of cell penetrating peptides with a quantitative endosomal escape assay. Teo SLY, Rennick JJ, Yuen D, Al-Wassiti H, Johnston APR, Pouton CW. Nat Commun. 2021 Jun 17;12(1):3721. doi: 10.1038/s41467-021-23997-x. PubMed 34140497.
Backbone
  Vector backbone: pET His6 MBP TEV LIC cloning vector (2M-T)
  Backbone size w/o insert (bp): 4694
  Total vector size (bp): 5792
  Vector type: Bacterial Expression, Luciferase
Growth in bacteria
  Bacterial resistance: Ampicillin, 100 μg/mL
  Growth temperature: 37°C
  Growth strain: DH5alpha
  Copy number: Low Copy
Gene/Insert
  Gene/Insert name: 14x-His-bdSUMO-TAT-muGFP-HiBiT
  Species: Synthetic; Brachypodium distachyon
  Promoter: T7
  Cloning method: Gibson Cloning
  Sequencing primers: 5′ TAATACGACTCACTATAGGG; 3′ GCTAGTTATTGCTCAGCGG
Terms and licenses: Academic/Nonprofit Terms; Industry Terms: Not Available to Industry
Depositor comments: Please visit https://www.biorxiv.org/content/10.1101/2020.08.20.258350v1 for bioRxiv preprint.
How to cite: bdSUMO-TAT-GFP-HiBit was a gift from Angus Johnston (Addgene plasmid # 170991 ; http://n2t.net/addgene:170991 ; RRID:Addgene_170991)
